>Addgene plasmid #198794 | pMZ3 | addgene full sequence | sequence record 391902 | Addgene NGS Result
AAGCTTGCATGCGCGGCCGCACTGACTGGGCCGGCCATTGTTTTTTTATTGAGCCTTTTTGATGGGCATT
GTCTAGTCATTGAAAATATTAACAGAAATTATAAAATTCACCAAAAAATTCATTAAAGCATTTTTCCATA
TGCTTTAAAATTTTCAAGCATACCAAAGTTTTCCTGTTTTCTTGTTTCGTTATGGGTTTTTTAGTTTTCA
TTTAGCTTACACCCCCCCCAACGTCCCAGACAATTTCAACAAATCTTGGTTGTGATTCCGTTTCAAAACC
TCACCTATACATTTTCTATAAATAAAGCAAATTATTTTTAAAAATACCTTTTATATATATTTTTCCTTTT
CCACCCTCCAATTTATCACATTGAAAATAAAAATCATAAAACCCCCGTTTTTCAGAGTCGACGACTTCAA
TAATTTTTATTTGCTTTTTTAAAATTATTTTTTCGTTTTGTTTTTTTGGTCGAATAAATCTATTAAAATG
GGAAATATAATTGTTTTTGTTCACATAACGAGAATTTCAGAGATGTAGGTTCTGGTCAATTCCGTAAATC
ACTGACACTCCAAAGTTATGAAATGCCGCAAAGACTACTGTAGGCAGTATCAATTGAATCAATTGTTAGA
AACCTGTTTCGAGAAGTTTTGGAATATTCGTATTTCAACATTTTATTGGCTCTAAATTGTTCAAAAATCT
CAAATTTTGGAAAGTTTGGTAAGTTGCCAAAATGACTAGATACTTTTAAATATCTAACACGTTTTGGAGT
TTGCTACGATATTCGGGTTTTTTGGATAATTATATTCATAAGTAAAAAATCGGATAAATGCTGTCAAAGT
TGAAATAAACTATCCGAGGCTTTATCAAAAAATCAATTGTTTTCAGAAATTCTGTGCATTTATTCAACTT
TTTGTTCTCTGATTCCAATCTTCAATCTTCATTAAATACAACTTCATACAAATTTTTCTTCTTCACATCA
AACACCGTTTGGTCCGTTTCCTTTCGTCGCTTGGAGACCTACATGGCAACATTGACTCCACGTGTATGTA
GAAGAAGGGTCCCATTCTCCACGCTTTACTACACTCTATACTGAATTTTCCATTTATTTTCTTGTCCTTT
TCATTTTAAAAACATTTTTCCGTTCGGATTTGTTTACAAATTTTGTTCTCTCTGATAGAAGTATTCAATT
ATTATACTTTTAATCTGTAAATTAAAAAAAAAAACTAAATCCTTTTCTCATATCACGGGAACAATAAATC
ATGAGAATGCGTACTTGGTGCATTTTATTTGACGCGCGATATCTCTTATCGAAAACTACAGTAAGAGCTT
AAATATCTATTGTTATTTGAGTTCTTACTGTAGTTTTCGCTAAGAGATATCGCGCGTCAAATAAAATGCA
CCAAGTACACATTCTCATGATTTATTGTTCCCGTAATACCAACCAATTATTGCGACGCAATACCTTCATA
TACATTTTTTAATTTTAAAAATTTTTTTTAAAATATAGTTGAGATCCTTGTTGTAGTACGGTAGTAGTAC
GAAGATATTCCAATGTTTCTTTAAAAAAATTTTCCAACCAAATTTAGTTCTAAATTTATTAGTTGAACTT
TTCAGAATAGGCGCGCCTCTAGAGGATCCCCGGGATTGGCCAAAGGACCCAAAGGTATGTTTCGAATGAT
ACTAACATAACATAGAACATTTTCAGGAGGACCCTTGGCTAGGATGGGCCCTAAAAAGAAGCGTAAAGCT
AGCATGAAGCTGTTGTCTTCAATGGAACAAGCTTGCGACATATGCCGGTTAAAAAAACTCAGGTGCTCGA
AGGAAAAGCCCAAGTGTGCCAAGTGTCTGAAGAACAACTCGGAGTGCCGTTATTCTCCCAAGGCTATGAG
GTCCCCACTGACCAGGGCGCATCTGACAGAGGTAGAATCAAGGTTGGAAAAATTGGAAGATTTGTTTCTG
CTCATGTTTCCTCGGGAAAACCTGGACAGCATTTTGAACATGGACTCTTTGGACGAAGTGAAAGTAATGT
TGAAACAATTATATATGCAGGACTATGGTGACACGGATGCTGCTATGGATAGCTTGACCCCTATGGAAAA
TGGCATGTCTGAAGGGCCGAGAAAACACATGAAGACTGCGACATCATCGCCAAAAGTGGATGAAGATGGA
AGCCAAAGTCAGTTGAGTGTATCGCCGGAATTCCCGCTGCAGTCTGGTGGCGGAGGGGCTCCTAGGGGTT
CCGGACGGGCTGACGCATTGGACGATTTTGATCTGGATATGCTGGGAAGTGACGCCCTCGATGATTTTGA
CCTTGACATGCTTGGTTCGGATGCCCTTGATGACTTTGACCTCGACATGCTCGGCAGTGACGCCCTTGAT
GATTTCGACCTGGACATGCTGATTAACTAAGGTACCGAATTCGCTAGCCGGCCATACAAGTAATCCGGAT
GATCGACGCCAACGTCGTTGAATTTTCAAATTTTAAATACTGAATATTTGTTTTTTTTCCTATTATTTAT
TTATTCTCTTTGTGTTTTTTTTCTTGCTTTCTAAAAAATTAATTCAATCCAAATCTAAACATTTTTTTTT
CTCTTTCCGTCTCCCAATTCGTATTCCGCTCCTCTCATCTGAACACAATGTGCAAGTTTATTTATCTTCT
CGCTTTCATTTCATTAGGACGTGGGGGGAATTGGTGGAAGGGGGAAACACACAAAAGGATGATGGAAATG
AAATAAGGACACACAATATGCAACAACATTCAATTCAGAAATATGGAGGAAGGTTTAAAAGAAAACATAA
AAATATATAGAGGAGGAAGGAAAACTAGTAAAAAATAAGCAAAGAAATTAGGCGAACGATGAGAATTGTC
CTCGCTTGGGCCCAAAAGGCCTTTTTTTTTTGGCGCCGACGTCAGGTGGCACTTTTCGGGGAAATGTGCG
CGGAACCCCTATTTGTTTATTTTTCTAAATACATTCAAATATGTATCCGCTCATGAGACAATAACCCTGA
TAAATGCTTCAATAATATTGAAAAAGGAAGAGTATGAGTATTCAACATTTCCGTGTCGCCCTTATTCCCT
TTTTTGCGGCATTTTGCCTTCCTGTTTTTGCTCACCCAGAAACGCTGGTGAAAGTAAAAGATGCTGAAGA
TCAGTTGGGTGCACGAGTGGGTTACATCGAACTGGATCTCAACAGCGGTAAGATCCTTGAGAGTTTTCGC
CCCGAAGAACGTTTTCCAATGATGAGCACTTTTAAAGTTCTGCTATGTGGCGCGGTATTATCCCGTATTG
ACGCCGGGCAAGAGCAACTCGGTCGCCGCATACACTATTCTCAGAATGACTTGGTTGAGTACTCACCAGT
CACAGAAAAGCATCTTACGGATGGCATGACAGTAAGAGAATTATGCAGTGCTGCCATAACCATGAGTGAT
AACACTGCGGCCAACTTACTTCTGACAACGATCGGAGGACCGAAGGAGCTAACCGCTTTTTTGCACAACA
TGGGGGATCATGTAACTCGCCTTGATCGTTGGGAACCGGAGCTGAATGAAGCCATACCAAACGACGAGCG
TGACACCACGATGCCTGTAGCAATGGCAACAACGTTGCGCAAACTATTAACTGGCGAACTACTTACTCTA
GCTTCCCGGCAACAATTAATAGACTGGATGGAGGCGGATAAAGTTGCAGGACCACTTCTGCGCTCGGCCC
TTCCGGCTGGCTGGTTTATTGCTGATAAATCTGGAGCCGGTGAGCGTGGGTCTCGCGGTATCATTGCAGC
ACTGGGGCCAGATGGTAAGCCCTCCCGTATCGTAGTTATCTACACGACGGGGAGTCAGGCAACTATGGAT
GAACGAAATAGACAGATCGCTGAGATAGGTGCCTCACTGATTAAGCATTGGTAACTGTCAGACCAAGTTT
ACTCATATATACTTTAGATTGATTTAAAACTTCATTTTTAATTTAAAAGGATCTAGGTGAAGATCCTTTT
TGATAATCTCATGACCAAAATCCCTTAACGTGAGTTTTCGTTCCACTGAGCGTCAGACCCCGTAGAAAAG
ATCAAAGGATCTTCTTGAGATCCTTTTTTTCTGCGCGTAATCTGCTGCTTGCAAACAAAAAAACCACCGC
TACCAGCGGTGGTTTGTTTGCCGGATCAAGAGCTACCAACTCTTTTTCCGAAGGTAACTGGCTTCAGCAG
AGCGCAGATACCAAATACTGTTCTTCTAGTGTAGCCGTAGTTAGGCCACCACTTCAAGAACTCTGTAGCA
CCGCCTACATACCTCGCTCTGCTAATCCTGTTACCAGTGGCTGCTGCCAGTGGCGATAAGTCGTGTCTTA
CCGGGTTGGACTCAAGACGATAGTTACCGGATAAGGCGCAGCGGTCGGGCTGAACGGGGGGTTCGTGCAC
ACAGCCCAGCTTGGAGCGAACGACCTACACCGAACTGAGATACCTACAGCGTGAGCTATGAGAAAGCGCC
ACGCTTCCCGAAGGGAGAAAGGCGGACAGGTATCCGGTAAGCGGCAGGGTCGGAACAGGAGAGCGCACGA
GGGAGCTTCCAGGGGGAAACGCCTGGTATCTTTATAGTCCTGTCGGGTTTCGCCACCTCTGACTTGAGCG
TCGATTTTTGTGATGCTCGTCAGGGGGGCGGAGCCTATGGAAAAACGCCAGCAACGCGGCCTTTTTACGG
TTCCTGGCCTTTTGCTGGCCTTTTGCTCACATGTTCTTTCCTGCGTTATCCCCTGATTCTGTGGATAACC
GTATTACCGCCTTTGAGTGAGCTGATACCGCTCGCCGCAGCCGAACGACCGAGCGCAGCGAGTCAGTGAG
CGAGGAAGCGGAAGAGCGCCCAATACGCAAACCGCCTCTCCCCGCGCGTTGGCCGATTCATTAATGCAGC
TGGCACGACAGGTTTCCCGACTGGAAAGCGGGCAGTGAGCGCAACGCAATTAATGTGAGTTAGCTCACTC
ATTAGGCACCCCAGGCTTTACACTTTATGCTTCCGGCTCGTATGTTGTGTGGAATTGTGAGCGGATAACA
ATTTCACACAGGAAACAGCTATGACCATGATTACGCCAAGCTGTAAGTTTAAACATGATCTTACTAACTA
ACTATTCTCATTTAAATTTTCAGAGCTTAAAAATGGCTGAAATCACTCACAACGATGGATACGCTAACAA
CTTGGAAATGAAAT
Features (pLannotate 1.2.2; 11 found; start..end, strand, type, name):
    426..442     +  terminator     tbb-2 terminator (fragment): tbb-2; transcription terminator for the C. elegans tubulin beta-2 gene
   1627..1644    -  misc_feature   MCS (fragment): pUC18/19 multiple cloning site
   1754..2194    +  CDS            GAL4 (fragment): GAL4_YEAST - Experimental evidence at protein level: Swiss-Prot protein existence level 1. This protein is a positive regulator for the gene expression of the galactose-induced genes such as GAL1, GAL2, GAL7, GAL10, and MEL1 which code for the enzymes used to convert galactose to glucose. It recognizes a 17 base pair sequence in (5'-CGGRNNRCYNYNCNCCG-3') the upstream activating sequence (UAS-G) of these genes. From Saccharomyces cerevisiae (strain ATCC 204508 / S288c) (Baker's yeast).
   2372..2388    +  CDS            VP96 (fragment): 6 tandem repeats of the minimal activation domain of herpes simplex virus VP16 (Cheng et al., 2013)
   2939..3043    +  promoter       AmpR promoter: bla
   3044..3904    +  CDS            AmpR: β-lactamase; bla; confers resistance to ampicillin, carbenicillin, and related antibiotics
   4075..4663    +  rep_origin     ori: high-copy-number ColE1/pMB1/pBR322/pUC origin of replication
   4846..4938    +  CDS            lacI (fragment): lac repressor; lacI; The lac repressor binds to the lac operator to inhibit transcription in E. coli. This inhibition can be relieved by adding lactose or isopropyl-β-D-thiogalactopyranoside (IPTG).
   4951..4972    +  protein_bind   CAP binding site: CAP binding activates transcription in the presence of cAMP. E. coli catabolite activator protein
   4987..5017    +  promoter       lac promoter: promoter for the E. coli lac operon
   5025..5041    +  protein_bind   lac operator: The lac repressor binds to the lac operator to inhibit transcription in E. coli. This inhibition can be relieved by adding lactose or isopropyl-β-D-thiogalactopyranoside (IPTG). lac repressor encoded by lacI
