[The description below was written by a language model from this plasmid's Addgene catalogue record and pLannotate feature annotations shown in this document.]
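Description:
pMZ3 is a C. elegans expression plasmid built on the pHW393 backbone that serves as a driver construct in the cGAL-UAS bipartite expression system. It is propagated in E. coli as a high-copy plasmid through a ColE1/pUC-type origin and selected with ampicillin via the bla (AmpR) gene and its own promoter. Remnants of a pUC-style cloning region (CAP binding site, lac promoter and operator, a lacI fragment and part of the pUC18/19 multiple cloning site) are also detected and reflect the cloning-vector ancestry rather than any role in worms.

The payload is recorded as Pklp-6-GAL4-SK(DBD)-VP64: regulatory sequence from the C. elegans klp-6 gene placed upstream of a synthetic transcriptional activator made of a GAL4-family DNA-binding domain fused to the VP64 activation domain, which consists of tandem repeats of the minimal herpes simplex virus VP16 activation motif. The automated annotation picks up the DNA-binding domain as a GAL4 fragment and finds a short match to a VP16-repeat activator, consistent with this design. The klp-6 promoter itself is not annotated, although an unannotated stretch lies upstream of the GAL4 coding region. A very short match to the tbb-2 terminator is also reported, but it lies well upstream of the activator, and the 3′ UTR following the activator is not identified in the table.

According to the record, the plasmid drives expression specifically in the IL2 sensory neurons. In a bipartite scheme, worms carrying this driver are combined with a UAS-controlled effector or reporter transgene, so that the effector is activated only in cells where the klp-6 promoter produces the GAL4-VP64 activator.
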