Addgene plasmid #198794: pMZ3
Purpose: Drives specific expression in the IL2 neurons
Depositing lab: Paul Sternberg. Depositing organization: California Institute of Technology. Publication: A cGAL-UAS bipartite expression toolkit for Caenorhabditis elegans sensory neurons. Nava S, Palma W, Wan X, Oh JY, Gharib S, Wang H, Revanna JS, Tan M, Zhang M, Liu J, Chen CH, Lee JS, Perry B, Sternberg PW. Proc Natl Acad Sci U S A. 2023 Dec 19;120(51):e2221680120. doi: 10.1073/pnas.2221680120. Epub 2023 Dec 14. PubMed 38096407.
Backbone
  Vector backbone: pHW393
  Backbone size w/o insert (bp): 3611
  Vector type: Worm Expression
Growth in bacteria
  Bacterial resistance: Ampicillin, 100 μg/mL
  Growth temperature: 37°C
  Growth strain: DH5alpha
  Copy number: High Copy
Gene/Insert
  Gene/Insert name: Pklp-6-GAL4-SK(DBD)-VP64
  Species: C. elegans (nematode)
  Insert size (bp): 1629
  Cloning method: Restriction Enzyme; 5′ cloning site Unknown (unknown if destroyed); 3′ cloning site Unknown (unknown if destroyed)
Terms and licenses: Academic/Nonprofit Terms; Industry Terms: Not Available to Industry
How to cite: pMZ3 was a gift from Paul Sternberg (Addgene plasmid # 198794 ; http://n2t.net/addgene:198794 ; RRID:Addgene_198794)
